Addgene plasmid #205263: pMSSM151: pU6-NlovFz2_omegaRNA-entry
Purpose: Human expression vector for NlovFz2 omegaRNA (BsmBI guide entry site)
Depositing lab: Feng Zhang. Depositing organization: Broad Institute. Publication: Fanzor is a eukaryotic programmable RNA-guided endonuclease. Saito M, Xu P, Faure G, Maguire S, Kannan S, Altae-Tran H, Vo S, Desimone A, Macrae RK, Zhang F. Nature. 2023 Jun 28. doi: 10.1038/s41586-023-06356-2. PubMed 37380027.
Backbone
  Vector backbone: pU6
  Vector type: Mammalian Expression
Growth in bacteria
  Bacterial resistance: Ampicillin, 100 μg/mL
  Growth temperature: 37°C
  Growth strain: DH5alpha
  Copy number: High Copy
Gene/Insert
  Gene/Insert name: NlovFz2 omegaRNA
  Species: Naegleria lovaniensis
  Cloning method: Gibson Cloning
Terms and licenses: Academic/Nonprofit Terms; Industry Terms: Not Available to Industry
How to cite: pMSSM151: pU6-NlovFz2_omegaRNA-entry was a gift from Feng Zhang (Addgene plasmid # 205263 ; http://n2t.net/addgene:205263 ; RRID:Addgene_205263)
