[The description below was written by a language model from this plasmid's Addgene catalogue record and pLannotate feature annotations shown in this document.]
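Description:
pMSSM151: pU6-NlovFz2_omegaRNA-entry is a small (about 3.1 kb) mammalian expression plasmid on a pU6 backbone, built to transcribe the omegaRNA (ωRNA) of NlovFz2, a Fanzor-family RNA-guided endonuclease from the amoeboflagellate Naegleria lovaniensis, in human cells. It is propagated in E. coli as a high-copy plasmid through a ColE1/pUC-type origin and is selected with ampicillin via the β-lactamase gene (AmpR) and its native bla promoter.

The functional cassette is driven by the human U6 promoter, an RNA polymerase III promoter suited to producing short, uncapped, non-polyadenylated RNAs with defined ends. The ωRNA scaffold lies downstream of it; automated annotation did not label this region, so its boundaries are not given in the feature table, but the catalogue entry states that it contains a BsmBI guide entry site. BsmBI is a type IIS enzyme, so digestion allows a target-specific guide segment to be inserted seamlessly, converting this "entry" vector into a targeting ωRNA construct. The insert was assembled by Gibson cloning.

The table also shows an SV40 enhancer/early promoter immediately followed by an SV40 polyadenylation signal with no annotated coding sequence between them, together with lac promoter, operator, CAP site and a lacI fragment; these appear to be backbone remnants, and no role for them is recorded. The plasmid encodes no nuclease and no mammalian selection marker, so it would presumably be co-delivered with a separate NlovFz2 protein expression construct to test programmable, RNA-guided DNA cleavage or genome editing in human cells.
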