Features (pLannotate 1.2.2; 10 found; start..end, strand, type, name):
     14..343     +  promoter       SV40 promoter: SV40 enhancer and early promoter
    349..470     +  polyA_signal   SV40 poly(A) signal: SV40 polyadenylation signal
    543..559     -  protein_bind   lac operator: The lac repressor binds to the lac operator to inhibit transcription in E. coli. This inhibition can be relieved by adding lactose or isopropyl-β-D-thiogalactopyranoside (IPTG). lac repressor encoded by lacI
    567..597     -  promoter       lac promoter: promoter for the E. coli lac operon
    612..633     -  protein_bind   CAP binding site: CAP binding activates transcription in the presence of cAMP. E. coli catabolite activator protein
    646..738     -  CDS            lacI (fragment): lac repressor; lacI; The lac repressor binds to the lac operator to inhibit transcription in E. coli. This inhibition can be relieved by adding lactose or isopropyl-β-D-thiogalactopyranoside (IPTG).
    921..1509    -  rep_origin     ori: high-copy-number ColE1/pMB1/pBR322/pUC origin of replication
   1680..2540    -  CDS            AmpR: β-lactamase; bla; confers resistance to ampicillin, carbenicillin, and related antibiotics
   2541..2645    -  promoter       AmpR promoter: bla
   2671..2911    +  promoter       U6 promoter: RNA polymerase III promoter for human U6 snRNA
>Addgene plasmid #205263 | pMSSM151: pU6-NlovFz2_omegaRNA-entry | addgene full sequence | sequence record 403608 | Addgene NGS Result
AATTCTGTGGAATGTGTGTCAGTTAGGGTGTGGAAAGTCCCCAGGCTCCCCAGCAGGCAGAAGTATGCAA
AGCATGCATCTCAATTAGTCAGCAACCAGGTGTGGAAAGTCCCCAGGCTCCCCAGCAGGCAGAAGTATGC
AAAGCATGCATCTCAATTAGTCAGCAACCATAGTCCCGCCCCTAACTCCGCCCATCCCGCCCCTAACTCC
GCCCAGTTCCGCCCATTCTCCGCCCCATGGCTGACTAATTTTTTTTATTTATGCAGAGGCCGAGGCCGCC
TCTGCCTCTGAGCTATTCCAGAAGTAGTGAGGAGGCTTTTTTGGAGGCCTAGGCTTTTGCAAAAAGCTAA
CTTGTTTATTGCAGCTTATAATGGTTACAAATAAAGCAATAGCATCACAAATTTCACAAATAAAGCATTT
TTTTCACTGCATTCTAGTTGTGGTTTGTCCAAACTCATCAATGTATCTTATCATGTCTGTATACCGTCGA
CCTCTAGCTAGAGCTTGGCGTAATCATGGTCATAGCTGTTTCCTGTGTGAAATTGTTATCCGCTCACAAT
TCCACACAACATACGAGCCGGAAGCATAAAGTGTAAAGCCTGGGGTGCCTAATGAGTGAGCTAACTCACA
TTAATTGCGTTGCGCTCACTGCCCGCTTTCCAGTCGGGAAACCTGTCGTGCCAGCTGCATTAATGAATCG
GCCAACGCGCGGGGAGAGGCGGTTTGCGTATTGGGCGCTCTTCCGCTTCCTCGCTCACTGACTCGCTGCG
CTCGGTCGTTCGGCTGCGGCGAGCGGTATCAGCTCACTCAAAGGCGGTAATACGGTTATCCACAGAATCA
GGGGATAACGCAGGAAAGAACATGTGAGCAAAAGGCCAGCAAAAGGCCAGGAACCGTAAAAAGGCCGCGT
TGCTGGCGTTTTTCCATAGGCTCCGCCCCCCTGACGAGCATCACAAAAATCGACGCTCAAGTCAGAGGTG
GCGAAACCCGACAGGACTATAAAGATACCAGGCGTTTCCCCCTGGAAGCTCCCTCGTGCGCTCTCCTGTT
CCGACCCTGCCGCTTACCGGATACCTGTCCGCCTTTCTCCCTTCGGGAAGCGTGGCGCTTTCTCATAGCT
CACGCTGTAGGTATCTCAGTTCGGTGTAGGTCGTTCGCTCCAAGCTGGGCTGTGTGCACGAACCCCCCGT
TCAGCCCGACCGCTGCGCCTTATCCGGTAACTATCGTCTTGAGTCCAACCCGGTAAGACACGACTTATCG
CCACTGGCAGCAGCCACTGGTAACAGGATTAGCAGAGCGAGGTATGTAGGCGGTGCTACAGAGTTCTTGA
AGTGGTGGCCTAACTACGGCTACACTAGAAGAACAGTATTTGGTATCTGCGCTCTGCTGAAGCCAGTTAC
CTTCGGAAAAAGAGTTGGTAGCTCTTGATCCGGCAAACAAACCACCGCTGGTAGCGGTGGTTTTTTTGTT
TGCAAGCAGCAGATTACGCGCAGAAAAAAAGGATCTCAAGAAGATCCTTTGATCTTTTCTACGGGGTCTG
ACGCTCAGTGGAACGAAAACTCACGTTAAGGGATTTTGGTCATGAGATTATCAAAAAGGATCTTCACCTA
GATCCTTTTAAATTAAAAATGAAGTTTTAAATCAATCTAAAGTATATATGAGTAAACTTGGTCTGACAGT
TACCAATGCTTAATCAGTGAGGCACCTATCTCAGCGATCTGTCTATTTCGTTCATCCATAGTTGCCTGAC
TCCCCGTCGTGTAGATAACTACGATACGGGAGGGCTTACCATCTGGCCCCAGTGCTGCAATGATACCGCG
AGACCCACGCTCACCGGCTCCAGATTTATCAGCAATAAACCAGCCAGCCGGAAGGGCCGAGCGCAGAAGT
GGTCCTGCAACTTTATCCGCCTCCATCCAGTCTATTAATTGTTGCCGGGAAGCTAGAGTAAGTAGTTCGC
CAGTTAATAGTTTGCGCAACGTTGTTGCCATTGCTACAGGCATCGTGGTGTCACGCTCGTCGTTTGGTAT
GGCTTCATTCAGCTCCGGTTCCCAACGATCAAGGCGAGTTACATGATCCCCCATGTTGTGCAAAAAAGCG
GTTAGCTCCTTCGGTCCTCCGATCGTTGTCAGAAGTAAGTTGGCCGCAGTGTTATCACTCATGGTTATGG
CAGCACTGCATAATTCTCTTACTGTCATGCCATCCGTAAGATGCTTTTCTGTGACTGGTGAGTACTCAAC
CAAGTCATTCTGAGAATAGTGTATGCGGCGACCGAGTTGCTCTTGCCCGGCGTCAATACGGGATAATACC
GCGCCACATAGCAGAACTTTAAAAGTGCTCATCATTGGAAAACGTTCTTCGGGGCGAAAACTCTCAAGGA
TCTTACCGCTGTTGAGATCCAGTTCGATGTAACCCACTCGTGCACCCAACTGATCTTCAGCATCTTTTAC
TTTCACCAGCGTTTCTGGGTGAGCAAAAACAGGAAGGCAAAATGCCGCAAAAAAGGGAATAAGGGCGACA
CGGAAATGTTGAATACTCATACTCTTCCTTTTTCAATATTATTGAAGCATTTATCAGGGTTATTGTCTCA
TGAGCGGATACATATTTGAATGTATTTAGAAAAATAAACAAATAGGGGTTCCGCGCACATTTCCCCGAAA
AGTGCCACCTGAGGGCCTATTTCCCATGATTCCTTCATATTTGCATATACGATACAAGGCTGTTAGAGAG
ATAATTAGAATTAATTTGACTGTAAACACAAAGATATTAGTACAAAATACGTGACGTAGAAAGTAATAAT
TTCTTGGGTAGTTTGCAGTTTTAAAATTATGTTTTAAAATGGACTATCATATGCTTACCGTAACTTGAAA
GTATTTCGATTTCTTGGCTTTATATATCTTGTGGAAAGGACGAGCACCTTGTGTGTTGGGTCTTCCCCAC
CTTGTGTGCGTTGGGTCCTTTCCCCTGGCTTTCACTCTTTGAGTGTTTGCTTGCAAGATCAGCACTTTGT
TCGATTTGTTTGTTTTGTTCAAATTGTTGATTTAAATAAAGGCGCGAGACGACACGTCTCATTTTTT
